Addgene plasmid #230556: AiP20013 - pAAV-AiE2674m-minBG-SYFP2-WPRE3-BGHpA
Purpose: AiE2674m is an enhancer sequence, designed to drive AAV-mediated transgene expression in specific populations of brain cells
Depositing lab: Allen Institute for Brain Science & Bosiljka Tasic. Depositing organization: Allen Institute. Publication: A suite of enhancer AAVs and transgenic mouse lines for genetic access to cortical cell types. Ben-Simon Y, Hooper M, Narayan S, Daigle TL, Dwivedi D, Way SW, Oster A, Stafford DA, Mich JK, Taormina MJ, Martinez RA, Opitz-Araya X, Roth JR, Alexander JR, Allen S, Amster A, Arbuckle J, Ayala A, Baker PM, Bakken TE, Barcelli T, Barta S, Bendrick J, Bertagnolli D, Bielstein C, Bishwakarma P, Bowlus J, Boyer G, Brouner K, Casian B, Casper T, Chakka AB, Chakrabarty R, Chance RK, Chavan S, Clark M, Colbert K, Collman F, Daniel S, Departee M, DiValentin P, Donadio N, Dotson N, Egdorf T, Fliss T, Gabitto M, Garcia J, Gary A, Gasperini M, Gloe J, Goldy J, Gore BB, Graybuck L, Greisman N, Haeseleer F, Halterman C, Haradon Z, Hastings SD, Helback O, Ho W, Hockemeyer D, Huang C, Huff S, Hunker A, Johansen N, Jones D, Juneau Z, Kalmbach B, Kannan M, Khem S, Kussick E, Kutsal R, Larsen R, Lee C, Lee AY, Leibly M, Lenz GH, Li S, Liang E, Lusk N, Madigan Z, Malloy J, Malone J, McCue R, Melchor J, Mollenkopf T, Moosman S, Morin E, Newman D, Ng L, Ngo K, Omstead V, Otto S, Oyama A, Pena N, Pham T, Phillips E, Pom CA, Potekhina L, Ransford S, Ray PL, Rette D, Reynoldson C, Rimorin C, Rocha D, Ruiz A, Sanchez REA, Sawyer L, Sedeno-Cortes A, Sevigny JP, Shapovalova N, Shepard N, Shulga L, Sigler AR, Siverts L, Soliman S, Somasundaram S, Staats B, Stewart K, Szelenyi E, Tieu M, Trader C, Tran A, van Velthoven CTJ, Walker M, Wang Y, Weed N, Wirthlin M, Wood T, Wynalda B, Yao Z, Zhou T, Ariza J, Dee N, Reding M, Ronellenfitch K, Mufti S, Sunkin SM, Smith KA, Esposito L, Waters J, Thyagarajan B, Yao S, Lein ES, Zeng H, Levi BP, Ngai J, Ting JT, Tasic B. Cell. 2025 May 16:S0092-8674(25)00513-6. doi: 10.1016/j.cell.2025.05.002. PubMed 40403729.
Backbone
  Vector backbone: pAAV2
  Vector type: AAV
Growth in bacteria
  Bacterial resistance: Ampicillin, 100 μg/mL
  Growth temperature: 37°C
  Growth strain: NEB Stable
  Copy number: High Copy
Gene/Insert
  Gene/Insert name: SYFP2
  Species: Synthetic
  Promoter: minBG
  Cloning method: Gibson Cloning
Terms and licenses: Academic/Nonprofit Terms; Industry Terms: Not Available to Industry
How to cite: AiP20013 - pAAV-AiE2674m-minBG-SYFP2-WPRE3-BGHpA was a gift from Allen Institute for Brain Science & Bosiljka Tasic (Addgene plasmid # 230556 ; http://n2t.net/addgene:230556 ; RRID:Addgene_230556)
