[The description below was written by a language model from this plasmid's Addgene catalogue record and pLannotate feature annotations shown in this document.]
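Description:
AiP20013 - pAAV-AiE2674m-minBG-SYFP2-WPRE3-BGHpA is an AAV transfer plasmid of about 4.8 kb built on a pAAV2 backbone and intended for packaging into recombinant adeno-associated virus for delivery to brain tissue. In bacteria it is maintained through a high-copy ColE1/pUC-type origin and selected with ampicillin via the β-lactamase gene and its native promoter. An f1 phage origin and small remnants of pBR322 bom and rop sequences are also present in the backbone. The expression cassette is flanked by AAV2 inverted terminal repeats, which provide the signals for genome replication and encapsidation. The annotation detects the left ITR only as short fragments and the right one as a complete element.

Between the ITRs, the enhancer AiE2674m sits upstream of the minimal promoter listed as minBG, and together they drive SYFP2, a rapidly maturing monomeric yellow fluorescent protein derived from Aequorea victoria. The enhancer and minimal promoter are not annotated in the feature table, but they presumably occupy the unannotated stretch between the left ITR and the SYFP2 coding sequence. A minimal promoter has little activity by itself, so the pattern of expression is expected to depend on the enhancer. Downstream, WPRE3, a shortened woodchuck hepatitis virus posttranscriptional regulatory element that appears here as two WPRE fragments, boosts transcript stability and expression, and a bovine growth hormone polyadenylation signal terminates the message.

The construct serves as an enhancer-reporter AAV, fluorescently labelling the brain cell populations in which AiE2674m is active. It belongs to a larger set of enhancer viruses for genetic access to cortical cell types. The record does not say which cell population this enhancer targets.
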