Features (pLannotate 1.2.2; 14 found; start..end, strand, type, name):
     12..39      +  repeat_region  AAV2 ITR (fragment): inverted terminal repeat of adeno-associated virus serotype 2 inverted
     68..95      +  repeat_region  AAV2 ITR (fragment): inverted terminal repeat of adeno-associated virus serotype 2 inverted
    788..1504    +  CDS            SYFP2: SYFP2 is a basic (constitutively fluorescent) yellow fluorescent protein published in 2006, derived from Aequorea victoria. It is reported to be a very rapidly-maturing monomer with moderate acid sensitivity.
   1544..1701    +  misc_feature   WPRE (fragment): woodchuck hepatitis virus posttranscriptional regulatory element
   1707..1787    +  misc_feature   WPRE (fragment): woodchuck hepatitis virus posttranscriptional regulatory element
   1804..1915    +  polyA_signal   bGH poly(A) signal: bovine growth hormone polyadenylation signal
   2033..2173    +  repeat_region  AAV2 ITR: inverted terminal repeat of adeno-associated virus serotype 2 inverted
   2178..2229    -  misc_feature   bom (fragment): basis of mobility region from pBR322
   2248..2703    +  rep_origin     f1 ori (sequence partly withheld): f1 bacteriophage origin of replication; arrow indicates direction of (+) strand synthesis
   2704..2753    -  misc_feature   bom (fragment): basis of mobility region from pBR322
   2855..2890    -  CDS            rop (fragment): Rop protein, which maintains plasmids at low copy number; rop
   2985..3089    +  promoter       AmpR promoter: bla
   3090..3950    +  CDS            AmpR: β-lactamase; bla; confers resistance to ampicillin, carbenicillin, and related antibiotics
   4121..4709    +  rep_origin     ori: high-copy-number ColE1/pMB1/pBR322/pUC origin of replication
>Addgene plasmid #230556 | AiP20013 - pAAV-AiE2674m-minBG-SYFP2-WPRE3-BGHpA | addgene full sequence | sequence record 461966 | Addgene NGS Result
CCTGCAGGCAGCTGCGCGCTCGCTCGCTCACTGAGGCCGCCCGGGCGTCGGGCGACCTTTGGTCGCCCGG
CCTCAGTGAGCGAGCGAGCGCGCAGAGAGGGAGTGGCCAACTCCATCACTAGGGGTTCCTGCGGCCGCAC
GCGTCTAGGGACACTGTTGCATCTTTGCGTGGAAAGTCTGTTTTTCTTCCCTCCATCACCTTTAAGACCA
GCGAGCTCGTGAGCACTTAACCCTCATCTCTCTTTCCCCAATGATGTTTTCGTCCCTGGCGAGGCCTCCG
AGTTCTCTCCCCAGCTCAGAAAGACATTTCCAAGACTATAAATAAGTTCACCTATGTTTTCTTTGAGAAC
TTTTATGGTTCATTTTTTTTTTTGTTGTTTGTTTAAATGTTGGCTCCATCTGGAATCTATTTGGGTATAA
GGGGTGAGGTAGGGATTCAGTTTTATTCTTTCCAGCTGGCTGACTTCCAGTTATCTCGGTGCTTTGCTTT
GAACAATGCATTTTCCTCTCCGATAGGAAACACCCACCCGCTCCCATTTCCATGCTGTTTCTGCAGCGCT
CCTGCCCGCCTCTGCATGGCCCGAGCTGGCTCCTTTTCCAGTGCAACAGTACTTTTATAAAGGCTGTACC
TCCCCAGCCCCTGAACATCTGGTAAAGCCAGCGCTCCTTCCTTACTTCTGCGCCGGCGGAGCTCGGGCTG
GGCATAAAAGTCAGGGCAGAGCCATCTATTGCTTACATTTGCTTCTGGGATCCAGATCTTTCGAAGCTAG
CGCTACCGGTCGCCACCATGGTGAGCAAGGGCGAGGAGCTGTTCACCGGGGTGGTGCCCATCCTGGTCGA
GCTGGACGGCGACGTAAACGGCCACAAGTTCAGCGTGTCCGGCGAGGGCGAGGGCGATGCCACCTACGGC
AAGCTGACCCTGAAGCTGATCTGCACCACCGGCAAGCTGCCCGTGCCCTGGCCCACCCTCGTGACCACCC
TGGGCTACGGCGTGCAGTGCTTCGCCCGCTACCCCGACCACATGAAGCAGCACGACTTCTTCAAGTCCGC
CATGCCCGAAGGCTACGTCCAGGAGCGCACCATCTTCTTCAAGGACGACGGCAACTACAAGACCCGCGCC
GAGGTGAAGTTCGAGGGCGACACCCTGGTGAACCGCATCGAGCTGAAGGGCATCGACTTCAAGGAGGACG
GCAACATCCTGGGGCACAAGCTGGAGTACAACTACAACAGCCACAACGTCTATATCACCGCCGACAAGCA
GAAGAACGGCATCAAGGCCAACTTCAAGATCCGCCACAACATCGAGGACGGCGGCGTGCAGCTCGCCGAC
CACTACCAGCAGAACACCCCCATCGGCGACGGCCCCGTGCTGCTGCCCGACAACCACTACCTGAGCTACC
AGTCCAAGCTGAGCAAAGACCCCAACGAGAAGCGCGATCACATGGTCCTGCTGGAGTTCGTGACCGCCGC
CGGGATCACTCTCGGCATGGACGAGCTGTACAAGTAAGTCGACGGCGCGCCGCGGCCGCGAATTCGATAT
CATAATCAACCTCTGGATTACAAAATTTGTGAAAGATTGACTGGTATTCTTAACTATGTTGCTCCTTTTA
CGCTATGTGGATACGCTGCTTTAATGCCTTTGTATCATGCTATTGCTTCCCGTATGGCTTTCATTTTCTC
CTCCTTGTATAAATCCTGGTTAGTTCTTGCCACGGCGGAACTCATCGCCGCCTGCCTTGCCCGCTGCTGG
ACAGGGGCTCGGCTGTTGGGCACTGACAATTCCGTGGCTCGAGAGATCTTCGACTGTGCCTTCTAGTTGC
CAGCCATCTGTTGTTTGCCCCTCCCCCGTGCCTTCCTTGACCCTGGAAGGTGCCACTCCCACTGTCCTTT
CCTAATAAAATGAGGAAATTGCATCGCATTGTCTGAGTAGGTGTCATTCTATTCTGGGGGGTGGGGTGGG
GCAGGACAGCAAGGGGGAGGATTGGGAAGACAATAGCAGGCATGAGATCTCACGTGCGGACCGAGCGGCC
GCAGGAACCCCTAGTGATGGAGTTGGCCACTCCCTCTCTGCGCGCTCGCTCGCTCACTGAGGCCGGGCGA
CCAAAGGTCGCCCGACGCCCGGGCTTTGCCCGGGCGGCCTCAGTGAGCGAGCGAGCGCGCAGCTGCCTGC
AGGGGCGCCTGATGCGGTATTTTCTCCTTACGCATCTGTGCGGTATTTCACACCGCATA
[95 nt withheld, positions 2230-2324]
T
[46 nt withheld, positions 2326-2371]
C
[141 nt withheld, positions 2373-2513]
CCTTTGACGTTGGAGTCCACGTTCTTT
[37 nt withheld, positions 2541-2577]
ACTCTATCTCGGGCTATTCTTTTGATTTATAAGGGATTTTGCCGATTTCGGTCTATTGGTTAAAAAATGA
GCTGATTTAACAAAAATTTAACGCGAATTTTAACAAAATATTAACGTTTACAATTTTATGGTGCACTCTC
AGTACAATCTGCTCTGATGCCGCATAGTTAAGCCAGCCCCGACACCCGCCAACACCCGCTGACGCGCCCT
GACGGGCTTGTCTGCTCCCGGCATCCGCTTACAGACAAGCTGTGACCGTCTCCGGGAGCTGCATGTGTCA
GAGGTTTTCACCGTCATCACCGAAACGCGCGAGACGAAAGGGCCTCGTGATACGCCTATTTTTATAGGTT
AATGTCATGATAATAATGGTTTCTTAGACGTCAGGTGGCACTTTTCGGGGAAATGTGCGCGGAACCCCTA
TTTGTTTATTTTTCTAAATACATTCAAATATGTATCCGCTCATGAGACAATAACCCTGATAAATGCTTCA
ATAATATTGAAAAAGGAAGAGTATGAGTATTCAACATTTCCGTGTCGCCCTTATTCCCTTTTTTGCGGCA
TTTTGCCTTCCTGTTTTTGCTCACCCAGAAACGCTGGTGAAAGTAAAAGATGCTGAAGATCAGTTGGGTG
CACGAGTGGGTTACATCGAACTGGATCTCAACAGCGGTAAGATCCTTGAGAGTTTTCGCCCCGAAGAACG
TTTTCCAATGATGAGCACTTTTAAAGTTCTGCTATGTGGCGCGGTATTATCCCGTATTGACGCCGGGCAA
GAGCAACTCGGTCGCCGCATACACTATTCTCAGAATGACTTGGTTGAGTACTCACCAGTCACAGAAAAGC
ATCTTACGGATGGCATGACAGTAAGAGAATTATGCAGTGCTGCCATAACCATGAGTGATAACACTGCGGC
CAACTTACTTCTGACAACGATCGGAGGACCGAAGGAGCTAACCGCTTTTTTGCACAACATGGGGGATCAT
GTAACTCGCCTTGATCGTTGGGAACCGGAGCTGAATGAAGCCATACCAAACGACGAGCGTGACACCACGA
TGCCTGTAGCAATGGCAACAACGTTGCGCAAACTATTAACTGGCGAACTACTTACTCTAGCTTCCCGGCA
ACAATTAATAGACTGGATGGAGGCGGATAAAGTTGCAGGACCACTTCTGCGCTCGGCCCTTCCGGCTGGC
TGGTTTATTGCTGATAAATCTGGAGCCGGTGAGCGTGGGTCTCGCGGTATCATTGCAGCACTGGGGCCAG
ATGGTAAGCCCTCCCGTATCGTAGTTATCTACACGACGGGGAGTCAGGCAACTATGGATGAACGAAATAG
ACAGATCGCTGAGATAGGTGCCTCACTGATTAAGCATTGGTAACTGTCAGACCAAGTTTACTCATATATA
CTTTAGATTGATTTAAAACTTCATTTTTAATTTAAAAGGATCTAGGTGAAGATCCTTTTTGATAATCTCA
TGACCAAAATCCCTTAACGTGAGTTTTCGTTCCACTGAGCGTCAGACCCCGTAGAAAAGATCAAAGGATC
TTCTTGAGATCCTTTTTTTCTGCGCGTAATCTGCTGCTTGCAAACAAAAAAACCACCGCTACCAGCGGTG
GTTTGTTTGCCGGATCAAGAGCTACCAACTCTTTTTCCGAAGGTAACTGGCTTCAGCAGAGCGCAGATAC
CAAATACTGTTCTTCTAGTGTAGCCGTAGTTAGGCCACCACTTCAAGAACTCTGTAGCACCGCCTACATA
CCTCGCTCTGCTAATCCTGTTACCAGTGGCTGCTGCCAGTGGCGATAAGTCGTGTCTTACCGGGTTGGAC
TCAAGACGATAGTTACCGGATAAGGCGCAGCGGTCGGGCTGAACGGGGGGTTCGTGCACACAGCCCAGCT
TGGAGCGAACGACCTACACCGAACTGAGATACCTACAGCGTGAGCTATGAGAAAGCGCCACGCTTCCCGA
AGGGAGAAAGGCGGACAGGTATCCGGTAAGCGGCAGGGTCGGAACAGGAGAGCGCACGAGGGAGCTTCCA
GGGGGAAACGCCTGGTATCTTTATAGTCCTGTCGGGTTTCGCCACCTCTGACTTGAGCGTCGATTTTTGT
GATGCTCGTCAGGGGGGCGGAGCCTATGGAAAAACGCCAGCAACGCGGCCTTTTTACGGTTCCTGGCCTT
TTGCTGGCCTTTTGCTCACATGT
